>Addgene plasmid #184814 | pDestTol2-QUAS:NLS-mApple-he1.1:CFP | addgene full sequence | sequence record 366083 | Addgene NGS Result
CCACCTAAATTGTAAGCGTTAATATTTTGTTAAAATTCGCGTTAAATTTTTGTTAAATCAGCTCATTTTT
TAACCAATAGGCCGAAATCGGCAAAATCCCTTATAAATCAAAAGAATAGACCGAGATAGGGT
[37 nt withheld, positions 133-169]
AAAGAACGTGGACTCCAACGTCAAAGG
[32 nt withheld, positions 197-228]
GCTGGCTAAGAACTCATCAGCCTCCCCGGTCCATCTACCCACGTACCAATGCACCAATTGGCCACAATGA
CGGCTACTACATGGTGCCATTCCTTCCTCTTTATAGGAATGGAGACTACCTCCTGTCCAACAATGCTCTT
GGATACGAGTACGCCTACCTGTTGGACCCAGGTCATTGCACAACACCAGAAATGCCCTCTGATCTGCAAA
AGACGTGAATATCTGTTCAGACACCCATATCCACTCTGTTCCACACAGGTCAGAGGTTTGTCCAGGAGTT
CTTGACAGAGGTGTAAAAAGTACTCAAAAATTTTACTCAAGTGAAAGTACAAGTACTTAGGGAAAATTTT
ACTCAATTAAAAGTAAAAGTATCTGGCTAGAATCTTACTTGAGTAAAAGTAAAAAAGTACTCCATTAAAA
TTGTACTTGAGTATTAAGGAAGTAAAAGTAAAAGCAAGAAAGAAAACTAGAGATTCTTGTTTAAGCTTTT
AATCTCAAAAAACATTAAATGAAATGCATACAAGGTTTTATCCTGCTTTAGAACTGTTTGTATTTAATTA
TCAAACTATAAGACAGACAATCTAATGCCAGTACACGCTACTCAAAGTTGTAAAACCTCAGATTTAACTT
CAGTAGAAGCTGATTCTCAAAATTGTTAGTGTCAAGCCTAGCTCTTTTGGGGCTGAAAAGCAATCCTGCA
GTGCTGAAAAGCCTCTCACAGGCAGCCGATGCGGGAAGAGGTGTATTAGTCTTGATAGAGAGGCTGCAAA
TAGCAGGAAACGTGAGCAGAGACTCCCTGGTGTCTGAAACACAGGCCAGATGGGCCCTCGAGCAGGAAAC
AGCTATGACCATGATTACGCCAAGCTATCAACTTTGTATAGAAAAGTTGGGGTAATCGCTTATCCTCGGA
TAAACAATTATCCTCACGGGTAATCGCTTATCCGCTCGGGTAATCGCTTATCCTCGGGTAATCGCTTATC
CTTGCAAGGGTCGACTCTAGAGGGTATATAATGGATCCCATCGCGTCTCAGCCTCACTTTGAGCTCCTCC
ACACGAATTCCCTCGACCTCGAAGACGCGTCAAGTTTGTACAAAAAAGCAGGCTGGACCATGGCTCCAAA
GAAGAAGCGTAAGGTAATGGTGAGCAAGGGCGAGGAGAATAACATGGCCATCATCAAGGAGTTCATGCGC
TTCAAGGTGCACATGGAGGGCTCCGTGAACGGCCACGAGTTCGAGATCGAGGGCGAGGGCGAGGGCCGCC
CCTACGAGGCCTTTCAGACCGCTAAGCTGAAGGTGACCAAGGGTGGCCCCCTGCCCTTCGCCTGGGACAT
CCTGTCCCCTCAGTTCATGTACGGCTCCAAGGTCTACATTAAGCACCCAGCCGACATCCCCGACTACTTC
AAGCTGTCCTTCCCCGAGGGCTTCAGGTGGGAGCGCGTGATGAACTTCGAGGACGGCGGCATTATTCACG
TTAACCAGGACTCCTCCCTGCAGGACGGCGTGTTCATCTACAAGGTGAAGCTGCGCGGCACCAACTTCCC
CTCCGACGGCCCCGTAATGCAGAAGAAGACCATGGGCTGGGAGGCCTCCGAGGAGCGGATGTACCCCGAG
GACGGCGCCCTGAAGAGCGAGATCAAGAAGAGGCTGAAGCTGAAGGACGGCGGCCACTACGCCGCCGAGG
TCAAGACCACCTACAAGGCCAAGAAGCCCGTGCAGCTGCCCGGCGCCTACATCGTCGACATCAAGTTGGA
CATCGTGTCCCACAACGAGGACTACACCATCGTGGAACAGTACGAACGCGCCGAGGGCCGCCACTCCACC
GGCGGCATGGACGAGCTGTACAAGTAACACCCAGCTTTCTTGTACAAAGTGGGATCCAGACATGATAAGA
TACATTGATGAGTTTGGACAAACCACAACTAGAATGCAGTGAAAAAAATGCTTTATTTGTGAAATTTGTG
ATGCTATTGCTTTATTTGTAACCATTATAAGCTGCAATAAACAAGTTAACAACAACAATTGCATTCATTT
TATGTTTCAGGTTCAGGGGGAGGTGTGGGAGGTTTTTTTCAACCACTCCAGGCATAGCTAGAGCCACTGA
TGCATCTATAGAGCTGAAGTAAAGATAGGGTTGATGCAAATCGATTTAGAATTTTCAATGTAGAAAAAAC
AAAATAAAAAGTCTATTCACTTGATGGATAGATTAGTCAAACAAACATAGAGTAGGCACTTCCCTTGACT
CTGTAAACTTTTGGATTTAACAGATTGTGCACTCCTTTTAGTTAAACACATTAGTCCCTGAAAACTAAGA
CCCTAACCATAATCCCATTGTAGACCCACCTACTCGGGTGAATATAAAGCTCGCACAGATCATCTCACAG
ACATCAGACCTTGGCAAAGGAGCATCCTGAACATCTCTACACACTGAGGCAACCCTAGGGCCGCCACCAT
GCTGTGTTGTATCAGAAGAACAAAGCCTGTGGAGAAGAATGAGGAGGCTGACCAGGAACTGCAGAGCACG
GTACCGCGGGCCCGGGATCCACCGGCCGCCACCATGGTGAGCAAGGGCGAGGAGCTGTTCACCGGGGTGG
TGCCCATCCTGGTCGAGCTGGACGGCGACGTAAACGGCCACAAGTTCAGCGTGTCCGGCGAGGGCGAGGG
CGATGCCACCTACGGCAAGCTGACCCTGAAGTTCATCTGCACCACCGGCAAGCTGCCCGTGCCCTGGCCC
ACCCTCGTGACCACCCTGACCTGGGGCGTGCAGTGCTTCAGCCGCTACCCCGACCACATGAAGCAGCACG
ACTTCTTCAAGTCCGCCATGCCCGAAGGCTACGTCCAGGAGCGCACCATCTTCTTCAAGGACGACGGCAA
CTACAAGACCCGCGCCGAGGTGAAGTTCGAGGGCGACACCCTGGTGAACCGCATCGAGCTGAAGGGCATC
GACTTCAAGGAGGACGGCAACATCCTGGGGCACAAGCTGGAGTACAACTACATCAGCCACAACGTCTATA
TCACCGCCGACAAGCAGAAGAACGGCATCAAGGCCAACTTCAAGATCCGCCACAACATCGAGGACGGCAG
CGTGCAGCTCGCCGACCACTACCAGCAGAACACCCCCATCGGCGACGGCCCCGTGCTGCTGCCCGACAAC
CACTACCTGAGCACCCAGTCCGCCCTGAGCAAAGACCCCAACGAGAAGCGCGATCACATGGTCCTGCTGG
AGTTCGTGACCGCCGCCGGGATCACTCTCGGCATGGACGAGCTGTACAAGTAAAGCGGCCGCGACTCTAG
ATCATAATCAGCCATACCACATTTGTAGAGGTTTTACTTGCTTTAAAAAACCTCCCACACCTCCCCCTGA
ACCTGAAACATAAAATGAATGCAATTGTTGTTGTTATCGAATTCTGCAGGAATTGGGTGGCATCCCTGTG
ACCCCTCCCCAGTGCCTCTCCTGGCCCTGGAAGTTGCCACTCCAGTGCCCACCAGCCTTGTCCTAATAAA
ATTAAGTTGCATCATTTTGTCTGACTAGGTGTCCTTCTATAATATTATGGGGTGGAGGGGGGTGGTATGG
AGCAAGGGGCAAGTTGGGAAGACAACCTGTAGGGCACGAGGGGGGGCCCGAAACCCGCTGATCAGCCTCG
ACTGTGCCTTCTAGTTGCCAGCCATCTGTTGTTTGCCCCTCCCCCGTGCCTTCCTTGACCCTGGAAGGTG
CCACTCCCACTGTCCTTTCCTAATAAAATGAGGAAATTGCATCGCATTGTCTGAGTAGGTGTCATTCTAT
TCTGGGGGGTGGGGTGGGGCAGGACAGCAAGGGGGAGGATTGGGAAGACAATAGCAAGGCATGCTGGGGA
TGCGGTGGGCTCTATGGCAACTTTATTATACATAGTTGATAATTCACTGGCCGTCGTTTTACGGTACCAT
CGATGATGATCCAGACATGATAAGATACATTGATGAGTTTGGACAAACCACAACTAGAATGCAGTGAAAA
AAATGCTTTATTTGTGAAATTTGTGATGCTATTGCTTTATTTGTAACCATTATAAGCTGCAATAAACAAG
TTAACAACAACAATTGCATTCATTTTATGTTTCAGGTTCAGGGGGAGGTGTGGGAGGTTTTTTAAAGCAA
GTAAAACCTCTACAAATGTGGTATGGCTGATTATGATCCTCTAGATCAGATCTGCGAAGATACGGCCACG
GGTGCTCTTGATCCTGTGGCTGATTTTGGACTGTGCTGCTCGCAGCTGCTGATGAATCACATACTTCCTC
CATTTTCTTCCACTGATTGACTGTTATAATTTCCCTAATTTCCAGGTCAAGGTGCTGTGCATTGTGGTAA
TAGATGTGACATGACGTCACTTCCAAAGGACCAATGAACATGTCTGACCAATTTCATATAATGTGAAAAC
GATTTTCATAGGCAGAATAAATAACATTTAAATTAAACTGGGCATCAGCGCAATTCAATTGGTTTGGTAA
TAGCAAGGGAAAATAGAATGAAGTGATCTCCAAAAAATAAGTACTTTTTGACTGTAAATAAAATTGTAAG
GAGTAAAAAGTACTTTTTTTTCTAAAAAAATGTAATTAAGTAAAAGTAAAAGTATTGATTTTTAATTGTA
CTCAAGTAAAGTAAAAATCCCCAAAAATAATACTTAAGTACAGTAATCAAGTAAAATTACTCAAGTACTT
TACACCTCTGGTTCTTGACCCCCTACCTTCAGCAAGCCCAGCAGATCCACTAGTTCTAGAGCGGCCGCCA
CCGCGGTGGAGCTCCAGCTTTTGTTCCCTTTAGTGAGGGTTAATTGCGCGCTTGGCGTAATCATGGTCAT
AGCTGTTTCCTGTGTGAAATTGTTATCCGCTCACAATTCCACACAACATACGAGCCGGAAGCATAAAGTG
TAAAGCCTGGGGTGCCTAATGAGTGAGCTAACTCACATTAATTGCGTTGCGCTCACTGCCCGCTTTCCAG
TCGGGAAACCTGTCGTGCCAGCTGCATTAATGAATCGGCCAACGCGCGGGGAGAGGCGGTTTGCGTATTG
GGCGCTCTTCCGCTTCCTCGCTCACTGACTCGCTGCGCTCGGTCGTTCGGCTGCGGCGAGCGGTATCAGC
TCACTCAAAGGCGGTAATACGGTTATCCACAGAATCAGGGGATAACGCAGGAAAGAACATGTGAGCAAAA
GGCCAGCAAAAGGCCAGGAACCGTAAAAAGGCCGCGTTGCTGGCGTTTTTCCATAGGCTCCGCCCCCCTG
ACGAGCATCACAAAAATCGACGCTCAAGTCAGAGGTGGCGAAACCCGACAGGACTATAAAGATACCAGGC
GTTTCCCCCTGGAAGCTCCCTCGTGCGCTCTCCTGTTCCGACCCTGCCGCTTACCGGATACCTGTCCGCC
TTTCTCCCTTCGGGAAGCGTGGCGCTTTCTCATAGCTCACGCTGTAGGTATCTCAGTTCGGTGTAGGTCG
TTCGCTCCAAGCTGGGCTGTGTGCACGAACCCCCCGTTCAGCCCGACCGCTGCGCCTTATCCGGTAACTA
TCGTCTTGAGTCCAACCCGGTAAGACACGACTTATCGCCACTGGCAGCAGCCACTGGTAACAGGATTAGC
AGAGCGAGGTATGTAGGCGGTGCTACAGAGTTCTTGAAGTGGTGGCCTAACTACGGCTACACTAGAAGAA
CAGTATTTGGTATCTGCGCTCTGCTGAAGCCAGTTACCTTCGGAAAAAGAGTTGGTAGCTCTTGATCCGG
CAAACAAACCACCGCTGGTAGCGGTGGTTTTTTTGTTTGCAAGCAGCAGATTACGCGCAGAAAAAAAGGA
TCTCAAGAAGATCCTTTGATCTTTTCTACGGGGTCTGACGCTCAGTGGAACGAAAACTCACGTTAAGGCA
TTTTGGTCATGAGATTATCAAAAAGGATCTTCACCTAGATCCTTTTAAATTAAAAATGAAGTTTTAAATC
AATCTAAAGTATATATGAGTAAACTTGGTCTGACAGTTACCAATGCTTAATAAGTGAGGCACCTATCTCA
GCGATCTGTCTATTTCGTTCATCCATAGTTGCCTGACTCCCCGTCGTGTAGATAACTACGATACGGGAGG
GCTTACCATCTGGCCCCAGTGCTGCAATGATACCGCGAGACCCACGCTCACCGGCTCCAGATTTATCAGC
AATAAACCAGCCAGCCGGAAGGGCCGAGCGCAGAAGTGGTCCTGCAACTTTATCCGCCTCCATCCAGTCT
ATTAATTGTTGCCGGGAAGCTAGAGTAAGTAGTTCGCCAGTTAATAGTTTGCGCAACGTTGTTGCCATTG
CTACAGGCATCGTGGTGTCACGCTCGTCGTTTGGTATGGCTTCATTCAGCTCCGGTTCCCAACGATCAAG
GCGAGTTACATGATCCCCCATGTTGTGCAAAAAAGCGGTTAGCTCCTTCGGTCCTCCGATCGTTGTCAGA
AGTAAGTTGGCCGCAGTGTTATCACTCATGGTTATGGCAGCACTGCATAATTCTCTTACTGTCATGCCAT
CCGTAAGATGCTTTTCTGTGACTGGTGAGTACTCAACCAAGTCATTCTGAGAATAGTGTATGCGGCGACC
GAGTTGCTCTTGCCCGGCGTCAATACGGGATAATACCGCGCCACATAGCAGAACTTTAAAAGTGCTCATC
ATTGGAAAACGTTCTTCGGGGCGAAAACTCTCAAGGATCTTACCGCTGTTGAGATCCAGTTCGATGTAAC
CCACTCGTGCACCCAACTGATCTTCAGCATCTTTTACTTTCACCAGCGTTTCTGGGTGAGCAAAAACAGG
AAGGCAAAATGCCGCAAAAAAGGGAATAAGGGCGACACGGAAATGTTGAATACTCATACTCTTCCTTTTT
CAATATTATTGAAGCATTTATCAGGGTTATTGTCTCATGAGCGGATACATATTTGAATGTATTTAGAAAA
ATAAACAAATAGGGGTTCCGCGCACATTTCCCCGAAAAGTG
Features (pLannotate 1.2.2; 26 found; start..end, strand, type, name):
      7..228     -  rep_origin     M13 ori (fragment) (sequence partly withheld): M13 bacteriophage origin of replication; arrow indicates direction of (+) strand synthesis
    228..515     +  CDS            tyr (fragment) (sequence partly withheld): TYRO_ORYLA - Also known as tyro. Experimental evidence at transcript level: Swiss-Prot protein existence level 2. This is a copper-containing oxidase that functions in the formation of pigments such as melanins and other polyphenolic compounds. From Oryzias latipes (Japanese rice fish) (Japanese killifish).
   1097..1117    +  protein_bind   attB4: mutant version of attB; core recombination site for the Gateway® BP reaction BP Clonase™
   1226..1243    +  promoter       minP (fragment): minimal TATA-box promoter with low basal activity
   1309..1329    +  protein_bind   attB1: mutant version of attB; core recombination site for the Gateway® BP reaction BP Clonase™
   1365..2075    +  CDS            mApple: photostable monomeric derivative of DsRed (Shaner et al., 2008) mammalian codon-optimized
   2080..2100    -  protein_bind   attB2: mutant version of attB; core recombination site for the Gateway® BP reaction BP Clonase™
   2101..2235    -  polyA_signal   SV40 poly(A) signal: SV40 polyadenylation signal
   2746..2773    +  misc_feature   MCS (fragment): multiple cloning site
   2782..3501    +  CDS            ECFP: enhanced CFP mammalian codon-optimized
   3518..3601    +  CDS            large T antigen (fragment): large T antigen from SV40 (simian virus 40)
   3643..3833    +  polyA_signal   hGH poly(A) signal (fragment): human growth hormone polyadenylation signal
   3870..3981    +  polyA_signal   bGH poly(A) signal: bovine growth hormone polyadenylation signal
   4096..4116    -  protein_bind   attB3: mutant version of attB; core recombination site for the Gateway® BP reaction BP Clonase™
   4120..4140    +  CDS            lacZα (fragment): LacZα fragment of β-galactosidase; lacZ fragment
   4156..4290    -  polyA_signal   SV40 poly(A) signal: SV40 polyadenylation signal
   4313..4396    -  CDS            large T antigen (fragment): large T antigen from SV40 (simian virus 40)
   4962..5002    -  misc_feature   MCS (fragment): pBluescript multiple cloning site
   5015..5033    -  promoter       T3 promoter: promoter for bacteriophage T3 RNA polymerase
   5078..5094    -  protein_bind   lac operator: The lac repressor binds to the lac operator to inhibit transcription in E. coli. This inhibition can be relieved by adding lactose or isopropyl-β-D-thiogalactopyranoside (IPTG). lac repressor encoded by lacI
   5102..5132    -  promoter       lac promoter: promoter for the E. coli lac operon
   5147..5168    -  protein_bind   CAP binding site: CAP binding activates transcription in the presence of cAMP. E. coli catabolite activator protein
   5181..5273    -  CDS            lacI (fragment): lac repressor; lacI; The lac repressor binds to the lac operator to inhibit transcription in E. coli. This inhibition can be relieved by adding lactose or isopropyl-β-D-thiogalactopyranoside (IPTG).
   5456..6044    -  rep_origin     ori: high-copy-number ColE1/pMB1/pBR322/pUC origin of replication
   6215..7075    -  CDS            AmpR: β-lactamase; bla; confers resistance to ampicillin, carbenicillin, and related antibiotics
   7076..7180    -  promoter       AmpR promoter: bla
