[The description below was written by a language model from this plasmid's Addgene catalogue record and pLannotate feature annotations shown in this document.]
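Description:
pDestTol2-QUAS:NLS-mApple-he1.1:CFP is a zebrafish Tol2 transgenesis plasmid assembled by multisite Gateway cloning into the pDestTol2 destination backbone. It is maintained in E. coli through a high-copy ColE1/pUC-type origin and selected with ampicillin via the β-lactamase gene. Remnants of a pBluescript-type backbone (an M13/f1 origin fragment, lac promoter/operator, T3 promoter) are also annotated. The Tol2 transposon arms are not labelled as such in the feature table. However, a fragment matched to medaka tyrosinase sits upstream of the insert, consistent with Tol2 having been isolated from the medaka tyrosinase locus. Co-delivered Tol2 transposase would normally mobilise the intervening cargo into the genome.

The cargo holds two expression units bounded by the Gateway scars attB4, attB1, attB2 and attB3. In the first, QUAS upstream activating sequences (named in the catalogue entry but not annotated) together with a minimal TATA-box promoter drive nuclear-localised mApple, followed by an SV40 polyadenylation signal. This reporter should be silent until the QF transcriptional activator of the Q binary system is supplied by a driver line, when it marks the nuclei of QF-expressing cells in red. The second unit places ECFP, with downstream polyadenylation sequences, under the he1.1 hatching enzyme promoter. This promoter is again stated in the name rather than annotated, and such a cassette generally serves as a transient hatching-gland marker for identifying transgene carriers.

The construct was used to generate the Tg(QUAS:NLS-mApple; he1.1:CFP)c718 line. The sequenced record is 7,199 nt, somewhat longer than the catalogued total of 6,966 bp.
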