Addgene plasmid #184814: pDestTol2-QUAS:NLS-mApple-he1.1:CFP
Purpose: Used to generate the Tg(QUAS:NLS-mApple; he1.1:CFP)c718 transgenic line
Depositing lab: Marnie Halpern. Depositing organization: Dartmouth College and Medical School. Publication: Genetically defined nucleus incertus neurons differ in connectivity and function. Spikol ED, Cheng J, Macurak M, Subedi A, Halpern ME. Elife. 2024 May 31;12:RP89516. doi: 10.7554/eLife.89516. PubMed 38819436.
Backbone
  Vector backbone: pDestTol2
  Backbone size w/o insert (bp): 5883
  Total vector size (bp): 6966
  Vector type: zebrafish Tol2 transgenesis
Growth in bacteria
  Bacterial resistance: Ampicillin, 100 μg/mL
  Growth temperature: 37°C
  Growth strain: DH5alpha
  Copy number: Unknown
Gene/Insert
  Gene/Insert name: QUAS:NLS-mApple-pA; he1.1:CFP
  Insert size (bp): 2407
  Tag / fusion protein: NLS-mApple
  Cloning method: Gateway Cloning
  Sequencing primers: 5′ M13R
Terms and licenses: Academic/Nonprofit Terms; Industry Terms: Not Available to Industry
Depositor comments: Please visit https://www.biorxiv.org/content/10.1101/2022.04.07.487414v1 for bioRxiv preprint.
How to cite: pDestTol2-QUAS:NLS-mApple-he1.1:CFP was a gift from Marnie Halpern (Addgene plasmid # 184814 ; http://n2t.net/addgene:184814 ; RRID:Addgene_184814)
